Addgene plasmid #99876: pET21-GFP-AURKA-mCherry
Purpose: Expression of GFP-AURKA-mCherry for protein purification in bacteria
Depositing lab: Marc Tramier. Depositing organization: CNRS UMR 6290, Institut de Génétique et Développement de Rennes (IGDR). Publication: A FRET biosensor reveals spatiotemporal activation and functions of aurora kinase A in living cells. Bertolin G, Sizaire F, Herbomel G, Reboutier D, Prigent C, Tramier M. Nat Commun. 2016 Sep 14;7:12674. doi: 10.1038/ncomms12674. PubMed 27624869.
Backbone
  Vector backbone: pET21a
  Backbone manufacturer: MerckMillipore
  Vector type: Bacterial Expression
Growth in bacteria
  Bacterial resistance: Ampicillin, 100 μg/mL
  Growth temperature: 37°C
  Growth strain: DH5alpha
  Copy number: High Copy
Gene/Insert
  Gene/Insert name: AURKA
  Species: H. sapiens (human)
  Entrez Gene: AURKA (a.k.a. AIK, ARK1, AURA, BTAK, PPP1R47, STK15, STK6, STK7)
  Tag / fusion protein: GFP (N terminal on backbone); mCherry (C terminal on backbone)
  Cloning method: Restriction Enzyme; 5′ cloning site Unknown (unknown if destroyed); 3′ cloning site Unknown (unknown if destroyed)
Terms and licenses: Academic/Nonprofit Terms; Industry Terms: Not Available to Industry
How to cite: pET21-GFP-AURKA-mCherry was a gift from Marc Tramier (Addgene plasmid # 99876 ; http://n2t.net/addgene:99876 ; RRID:Addgene_99876)
