[The description below was written by a language model from this plasmid's Addgene catalogue record and pLannotate feature annotations shown in this document.]
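Description:
pET21-GFP-AURKA-mCherry is a bacterial expression plasmid built on the pET21a backbone for producing a doubly tagged human Aurora kinase A (AURKA) in E. coli for protein purification. It replicates from a ColE1/pBR322-type origin and is selected with ampicillin through the β-lactamase (AmpR) gene. The catalogue lists it as high copy, although the annotated backbone retains the rop gene and bom region typical of pBR322-derived pET vectors. An f1 origin is also present. Short fragments annotated as tetracycline-resistance sequence appear to be non-functional backbone remnants.

The expression cassette is driven by a T7 promoter followed by a lac operator, and the plasmid carries its own lacI gene. Transcription therefore depends on T7 RNA polymerase supplied by the host and is held off until induced with IPTG. Downstream, a T7 gene 10 ribosome binding site and the T7 tag leader precede a series of coding sequences on the same strand: EGFP, full-length AURKA, mCherry, and a short polyhistidine stretch (annotated as a fragment of a 9xHis tag, consistent in length with six histidines) that would allow metal-affinity purification. A T7 terminator closes the unit. The small "SET1" fragment annotated just before the terminator probably reflects backbone sequence similarity rather than a deliberate tag. The cloning sites used are not recorded.

Placing the kinase between a green donor and a red acceptor fluorophore matches the FRET biosensor design of the associated publication, in which changes in energy transfer report AURKA activation. This bacterial version supplies purified recombinant biosensor protein, presumably for in vitro characterisation, though the record states only purification as its purpose.
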