Features (pLannotate 1.2.2; 22 found; start..end, strand, type, name):
    255..273     +  promoter       T7 promoter: promoter for bacteriophage T7 RNA polymerase
    274..298     +  protein_bind   lac operator: The lac repressor binds to the lac operator to inhibit transcription in E. coli. This inhibition can be relieved by adding lactose or isopropyl-β-D-thiogalactopyranoside (IPTG). lac repressor encoded by lacI
    313..335     +  RBS            RBS: efficient ribosome binding site from bacteriophage T7 gene 10 (Olins and Rangwala, 1989)
    343..375     +  CDS            T7 tag (gene 10 leader): leader peptide from bacteriophage T7 gene 10 promotes efficient translation in E. coli
    385..1101    +  CDS            EGFP: EGFP is a basic (constitutively fluorescent) green fluorescent protein published in 1996, derived from Aequorea victoria. It is reported to be a rapidly-maturing weak dimer with moderate acid sensitivity.
   1117..2325    +  CDS            AURKA: AURKA_HUMAN - Also known as AIK, AIRK1, ARK1, AURA, AYK1, BTAK, IAK1, STK15, STK6. Experimental evidence at protein level: Swiss-Prot protein existence level 1. Mitotic serine/threonine kinase that contributes to the regulation of cell cycle progression (PubMed:26246606, PubMed:12390251, PubMed:18615013, PubMed:11039908, PubMed:17125279, PubMed:17360485). Associates with the centrosome and the spindle microtubules during mitosis and plays a critical role in various mitotic events including the establishment of mitotic spindle, centrosome duplication, centrosome separation as well as maturation
   2338..3045    +  CDS            mCherry: mCherry is a basic (constitutively fluorescent) red fluorescent protein published in 2004, derived from Discosoma sp.. It is reported to be a very rapidly-maturing monomer with low acid sensitivity.
   3052..3069    +  CDS            9xHis (fragment): 9xHis affinity tag
   3079..3128    +  CDS            SET1 (fragment): solubility-enhancement tag derived from T7 phage gene 10B
   3136..3183    +  terminator     T7 terminator: transcription terminator for bacteriophage T7 RNA polymerase
   3220..3675    +  rep_origin     f1 ori (sequence partly withheld): f1 bacteriophage origin of replication; arrow indicates direction of (+) strand synthesis
   3701..3805    +  promoter       AmpR promoter: bla
   3806..4666    +  CDS            AmpR: β-lactamase; bla; confers resistance to ampicillin, carbenicillin, and related antibiotics
   4837..5425    +  rep_origin     ori: high-copy-number ColE1/pMB1/pBR322/pUC origin of replication
   5611..5750    -  misc_feature   bom: basis of mobility region from pBR322
   5852..6043    -  CDS            rop: Rop protein, which maintains plasmids at low copy number; rop
   6060..6440    +  CDS            YPB1_ECOLX: Protein predicted: Swiss-Prot protein existence level 4. From Escherichia coli.
   6512..6803    -  CDS            TcR (fragment): tetracycline efflux protein; tet; confers resistance to tetracycline
   6818..6839    -  protein_bind   CAP binding site: CAP binding activates transcription in the presence of cAMP. E. coli catabolite activator protein
   6852..7934    -  CDS            lacI: lac repressor; lacI; The lac repressor binds to the lac operator to inhibit transcription in E. coli. This inhibition can be relieved by adding lactose or isopropyl-β-D-thiogalactopyranoside (IPTG).
   7935..8012    -  promoter       lacI promoter: lacI
   8020..233     -  CDS            TcR (fragment) (across the origin): tetracycline efflux protein; tet; confers resistance to tetracycline
>Addgene plasmid #99876 | pET21-GFP-AURKA-mCherry | addgene full sequence | sequence record 192793 | Addgene NGS Result
GTAGGTTGAGGCCGTTGAGCACCGCCGCCGCAAGGAATGGTGCATGCAAGGAGATGGCGCCCAACAGTCC
CCCGGCCACGGGGCCTGCCACCATACCCACGCCGAAACAAGCGCTCATGAGCCCGAAGTGGCGAGCCCGA
TCTTCCCCATCGGTGATGTCGGCGATATAGGCGCCAGCAACCGCACCTGTGGCGCCGGTGATGCCGGCCA
CGATGCGTCCGGCGTAGAGGATCGAGATCTCGATCCCGCGAAATTAATACGACTCACTATAGGGGAATTG
TGAGCGGATAACAATTCCCCTCTAGAAATAATTTTGTTTAACTTTAAGAAGGAGATATACATATGGCTAG
CATGACTGGTGGACAGCAAATGGGTCGCGGATCCATGGTGAGCAAGGGCGAGGAGCTGTTCACCGGGGTG
GTGCCCATCCTGGTCGAGCTGGACGGCGACGTAAACGGCCACAAGTTCAGCGTGTCCGGCGAGGGCGAGG
GCGATGCCACCTACGGCAAGCTGACCCTGAAGTTCATCTGCACCACCGGCAAGCTGCCCGTGCCCTGGCC
CACCCTCGTGACCACCCTGACCTACGGCGTGCAGTGCTTCAGCCGCTACCCCGACCACATGAAGCAGCAC
GACTTCTTCAAGTCCGCCATGCCCGAAGGCTACGTCCAGGAGCGCACCATCTTCTTCAAGGACGACGGCA
ACTACAAGACCCGCGCCGAGGTGAAGTTCGAGGGCGACACCCTGGTGAACCGCATCGAGCTGAAGGGCAT
CGACTTCAAGGAGGACGGCAACATCCTGGGGCACAAGCTGGAGTACAACTACAACAGCCACAACGTCTAT
ATCATGGCCGACAAGCAGAAGAACGGCATCAAGGTGAACTTCAAGATCCGCCACAACATCGAGGACGGCA
GCGTGCAGCTCGCCGACCACTACCAGCAGAACACCCCCATCGGCGACGGCCCCGTGCTGCTGCCCGACAA
CCACTACCTGAGCACCCAGTCCGCCCTGAGCAAAGACCCCAACGAGAAGCGCGATCACATGGTCCTGCTG
GAGTTCGTGACCGCCGCCGGGATCACTCTCGGCATGGACGAGCTGTACAAGGAATTCGAGCTCACCATGG
ACCGATCTAAAGAAAACTGCATTTCAGGACCTGTTAAGGCTACAGCTCCAGTTGGAGGTCCAAAACGTGT
TCTCGTGACTCAGCAATTTCCTTGTCAGAATCCATTACCTGTAAATAGTGGCCAGGCTCAGCGGGTCTTG
TGTCCTTCAAATTCTTCCCAGCGCGTTCCTTTGCAAGCACAAAAACTTGTCTCCAGTCACAAGCCGGTTC
AGAATCAGAAGCAGAAGCAATTGCAGGCAACCAGTGTACCTCATCCTGTCTCCAGGCCACTGAATAACAC
CCAAAAGAGCAAGCAGCCCCTGCCATCGGCACCTGAAAATAATCCTGAGGAGGAACTGGCATCAAAACAG
AAAAATGAAGAATCAAAAAAGAGGCAGTGGGCTTTGGAAGACTTTGAAATTGGTCGCCCTCTGGGTAAAG
GAAAGTTTGGTAATGTTTATTTGGCAAGAGAAAAGCAAAGCAAGTTTATTCTGGCTCTTAAAGTGTTATT
TAAAGCTCAGCTGGAGAAAGCCGGAGTGGAGCATCAGCTCAGAAGAGAAGTAGAAATACAGTCCCACCTT
CGGCATCCTAATATTCTTAGACTGTATGGTTATTTCCATGATGCTACCAGAGTCTACCTAATTCTGGAAT
ATGCACCACTTGGAACAGTTTATAGAGAACTTCAGAAACTTTCAAAGTTTGATGAGCAGAGAACTGCTAC
TTATATAACAGAATTGGCAAATGCCCTGTCTTACTGTCATTCGAAGAGAGTTATTCATAGAGACATTAAG
CCAGAGAACTTACTTCTTGGATCAGCTGGAGAGCTTAAAATTGCAGATTTTGGGTGGTCAGTACATGCTC
CATCTTCCAGGAGGACCACTCTCTGTGGCACCCTGGACTACCTGCCCCCTGAAATGATTGAAGGTCGGAT
GCATGATGAGAAGGTGGATCTCTGGAGCCTTGGAGTTCTTTGCTATGAATTTTTAGTTGGGAAGCCTCCT
TTTGAGGCAAACACATACCAAGAGACCTACAAAAGAATATCACGGGTTGAGTTCACATTCCCTGACTTTG
TAACAGAGGGAGCCAGGGACCTCATTTCAAGACTGTTGAAGCATAATCCCAGCCAGAGGCCAATGCTCAG
AGAAGTACTTGAACACCCCTGGATCACAGCAAATTCATCAAAACCATCAAATTGCCAAAACAAAGAATCA
GCTAGCAAACAGTCTGTCGACAAGCTTATGGTGAGCAAGGGCGAGGAGGATAACATGGCCATCATCAAGG
AGTTCATGCGCTTCAAGGTGCACATGGAGGGCTCCGTGAACGGCCACGAGTTCGAGATCGAGGGCGAGGG
CGAGGGCCGCCCCTACGAGGGCACCCAGACCGCCAAGCTGAAGGTGACCAAGGGTGGCCCCCTGCCCTTC
GCCTGGGACATCCTGTCCCCTCAGTTCATGTACGGCTCCAAGGCCTACGTGAAGCACCCCGCCGACATCC
CCGACTACTTGAAGCTGTCCTTCCCCGAGGGCTTCAAGTGGGAGCGCGTGATGAACTTCGAGGACGGCGG
CGTGGTGACCGTGACCCAGGACTCCTCCCTGCAGGACGGCGAGTTCATCTACAAGGTGAAGCTGCGCGGC
ACCAACTTCCCCTCCGACGGCCCCGTAATGCAGAAGAAGACCATGGGCTGGGAGGCCTCCTCCGAGCGGA
TGTACCCCGAGGACGGCGCCCTGAAGGGCGAGATCAAGCAGAGGCTGAAGCTGAAGGACGGCGGCCACTA
CGACGCTGAGGTCAAGACCACCTACAAGGCCAAGAAGCCCGTGCAGCTGCCCGGCGCCTACAACGTCAAC
ATCAAGTTGGACATCACCTCCCACAACGAGGACTACACCATCGTGGAACAGTACGAACGCGCCGAGGGCC
GCCACTCCACCGGCGGCATGGACGAGCTGTACAAGCTCGAGCACCACCACCACCACCACTGAGATCCGGC
TGCTAACAAAGCCCGAAAGGAAGCTGAGTTGGCTGCTGCCACCGCTGAGCAATAACTAGCATAACCCCTT
GGGGCCTCTAAACGGGTCTTGAGGGGTTTTTTGCTGAAAGGAGGAACTATATCCGGATTGGCGAATGGG
[124 nt withheld, positions 3220-3343]
C
[91 nt withheld, positions 3345-3435]
G
[49 nt withheld, positions 3437-3485]
CCTTTGACGTTGGAGTCCACGTTCTTT
[37 nt withheld, positions 3513-3549]
ACCCTATCTCGGTCTATTCTTTTGATTTATAAGGGATTTTGCCGATTTCGGCCTATTGGTTAAAAAATGA
GCTGATTTAACAAAAATTTAACGCGAATTTTAACAAAATATTAACGCTTACAATTTAGGTGGCACTTTTC
GGGGAAATGTGCGCGGAACCCCTATTTGTTTATTTTTCTAAATACATTCAAATATGTATCCGCTCATGAG
ACAATAACCCTGATAAATGCTTCAATAATATTGAAAAAGGAAGAGTATGAGTATTCAACATTTCCGTGTC
GCCCTTATTCCCTTTTTTGCGGCATTTTGCCTTCCTGTTTTTGCTCACCCAGAAACGCTGGTGAAAGTAA
AAGATGCTGAAGATCAGTTGGGTGCACGAGTGGGTTACATCGAACTGGATCTCAACAGCGGTAAGATCCT
TGAGAGTTTTCGCCCCGAAGAACGTTTTCCAATGATGAGCACTTTTAAAGTTCTGCTATGTGGCGCGGTA
TTATCCCGTATTGACGCCGGGCAAGAGCAACTCGGTCGCCGCATACACTATTCTCAGAATGACTTGGTTG
AGTACTCACCAGTCACAGAAAAGCATCTTACGGATGGCATGACAGTAAGAGAATTATGCAGTGCTGCCAT
AACCATGAGTGATAACACTGCGGCCAACTTACTTCTGACAACGATCGGAGGACCGAAGGAGCTAACCGCT
TTTTTGCACAACATGGGGGATCATGTAACTCGCCTTGATCGTTGGGAACCGGAGCTGAATGAAGCCATAC
CAAACGACGAGCGTGACACCACGATGCCTGCAGCAATGGCAACAACGTTGCGCAAACTATTAACTGGCGA
ACTACTTACTCTAGCTTCCCGGCAACAATTAATAGACTGGATGGAGGCGGATAAAGTTGCAGGACCACTT
CTGCGCTCGGCCCTTCCGGCTGGCTGGTTTATTGCTGATAAATCTGGAGCCGGTGAGCGTGGGTCTCGCG
GTATCATTGCAGCACTGGGGCCAGATGGTAAGCCCTCCCGTATCGTAGTTATCTACACGACGGGGAGTCA
GGCAACTATGGATGAACGAAATAGACAGATCGCTGAGATAGGTGCCTCACTGATTAAGCATTGGTAACTG
TCAGACCAAGTTTACTCATATATACTTTAGATTGATTTAAAACTTCATTTTTAATTTAAAAGGATCTAGG
TGAAGATCCTTTTTGATAATCTCATGACCAAAATCCCTTAACGTGAGTTTTCGTTCCACTGAGCGTCAGA
CCCCGTAGAAAAGATCAAAGGATCTTCTTGAGATCCTTTTTTTCTGCGCGTAATCTGCTGCTTGCAAACA
AAAAAACCACCGCTACCAGCGGTGGTTTGTTTGCCGGATCAAGAGCTACCAACTCTTTTTCCGAAGGTAA
CTGGCTTCAGCAGAGCGCAGATACCAAATACTGTCCTTCTAGTGTAGCCGTAGTTAGGCCACCACTTCAA
GAACTCTGTAGCACCGCCTACATACCTCGCTCTGCTAATCCTGTTACCAGTGGCTGCTGCCAGTGGCGAT
AAGTCGTGTCTTACCGGGTTGGACTCAAGACGATAGTTACCGGATAAGGCGCAGCGGTCGGGCTGAACGG
GGGGTTCGTGCACACAGCCCAGCTTGGAGCGAACGACCTACACCGAACTGAGATACCTACAGCGTGAGCT
ATGAGAAAGCGCCACGCTTCCCGAAGGGAGAAAGGCGGACAGGTATCCGGTAAGCGGCAGGGTCGGAACA
GGAGAGCGCACGAGGGAGCTTCCAGGGGGAAACGCCTGGTATCTTTATAGTCCTGTCGGGTTTCGCCACC
TCTGACTTGAGCGTCGATTTTTGTGATGCTCGTCAGGGGGGCGGAGCCTATGGAAAAACGCCAGCAACGC
GGCCTTTTTACGGTTCCTGGCCTTTTGCTGGCCTTTTGCTCACATGTTCTTTCCTGCGTTATCCCCTGAT
TCTGTGGATAACCGTATTACCGCCTTTGAGTGAGCTGATACCGCTCGCCGCAGCCGAACGACCGAGCGCA
GCGAGTCAGTGAGCGAGGAAGCGGAAGAGCGCCTGATGCGGTATTTTCTCCTTACGCATCTGTGCGGTAT
TTCACACCGCAATGGTGCACTCTCAGTACAATCTGCTCTGATGCCGCATAGTTAAGCCAGTATACACTCC
GCTATCGCTACGTGACTGGGTCATGGCTGCGCCCCGACACCCGCCAACACCCGCTGACGCGCCCTGACGG
GCTTGTCTGCTCCCGGCATCCGCTTACAGACAAGCTGTGACCGTCTCCGGGAGCTGCATGTGTCAGAGGT
TTTCACCGTCATCACCGAAACGCGCGAGGCAGCTGCGGTAAAGCTCATCAGCGTGGTCGTGAAGCGATTC
ACAGATGTCTGCCTGTTCATCCGCGTCCAGCTCGTTGAGTTTCTCCAGAAGCGTTAATGTCTGGCTTCTG
ATAAAGCGGGCCATGTTAAGGGCGGTTTTTTCCTGTTTGGTCACTGATGCCTCCGTGTAAGGGGGATTTC
TGTTCATGGGGGTAATGATACCGATGAAACGAGAGAGGATGCTCACGATACGGGTTACTGATGATGAACA
TGCCCGGTTACTGGAACGTTGTGAGGGTAAACAACTGGCGGTATGGATGCGGCGGGACCAGAGAAAAATC
ACTCAGGGTCAATGCCAGCGCTTCGTTAATACAGATGTAGGTGTTCCACAGGGTAGCCAGCAGCATCCTG
CGATGCAGATCCGGAACATAATGGTGCAGGGCGCTGACTTCCGCGTTTCCAGACTTTACGAAACACGGAA
ACCGAAGACCATTCATGTTGTTGCTCAGGTCGCAGACGTTTTGCAGCAGCAGTCGCTTCACGTTCGCTCG
CGTATCGGTGATTCATTCTGCTAACCAGTAAGGCAACCCCGCCAGCCTAGCCGGGTCCTCAACGACAGGA
GCACGATCATGCGCACCCGTGGGGCCGCCATGCCGGCGATAATGGCCTGCTTCTCGCCGAAACGTTTGGT
GGCGGGACCAGTGACGAAGGCTTGAGCGAGGGCGTGCAAGATTCCGAATACCGCAAGCGACAGGCCGATC
ATCGTCGCGCTCCAGCGAAAGCGGTCCTCGCCGAAAATGACCCAGAGCGCTGCCGGCACCTGTCCTACGA
GTTGCATGATAAAGAAGACAGTCATAAGTGCGGCGACGATAGTCATGCCCCGCGCCCACCGGAAGGAGCT
GACTGGGTTGAAGGCTCTCAAGGGCATCGGTCGAGATCCCGGTGCCTAATGAGTGAGCTAACTTACATTA
ATTGCGTTGCGCTCACTGCCCGCTTTCCAGTCGGGAAACCTGTCGTGCCAGCTGCATTAATGAATCGGCC
AACGCGCGGGGAGAGGCGGTTTGCGTATTGGGCGCCAGGGTGGTTTTTCTTTTCACCAGTGAGACGGGCA
ACAGCTGATTGCCCTTCACCGCCTGGCCCTGAGAGAGTTGCAGCAAGCGGTCCACGCTGGTTTGCCCCAG
CAGGCGAAAATCCTGTTTGATGGTGGTTAACGGCGGGATATAACATGAGCTGTCTTCGGTATCGTCGTAT
CCCACTACCGAGATATCCGCACCAACGCGCAGCCCGGACTCGGTAATGGCGCGCATTGCGCCCAGCGCCA
TCTGATCGTTGGCAACCAGCATCGCAGTGGGAACGATGCCCTCATTCAGCATTTGCATGGTTTGTTGAAA
ACCGGACATGGCACTCCAGTCGCCTTCCCGTTCCGCTATCGGCTGAATTTGATTGCGAGTGAGATATTTA
TGCCAGCCAGCCAGACGCAGACGCGCCGAGACAGAACTTAATGGGCCCGCTAACAGCGCGATTTGCTGGT
GACCCAATGCGACCAGATGCTCCACGCCCAGTCGCGTACCGTCTTCATGGGAGAAAATAATACTGTTGAT
GGGTGTCTGGTCAGAGACATCAAGAAATAACGCCGGAACATTAGTGCAGGCAGCTTCCACAGCAATGGCA
TCCTGGTCATCCAGCGGATAGTTAATGATCAGCCCACTGACGCGTTGCGCGAGAAGATTGTGCACCGCCG
CTTTACAGGCTTCGACGCCGCTTCGTTCTACCATCGACACCACCACGCTGGCACCCAGTTGATCGGCGCG
AGATTTAATCGCCGCGACAATTTGCGACGGCGCGTGCAGGGCCAGACTGGAGGTGGCAACGCCAATCAGC
AACGACTGTTTGCCCGCCAGTTGTTGTGCCACGCGGTTGGGAATGTAATTCAGCTCCGCCATCGCCGCTT
CCACTTTTTCCCGCGTTTTCGCAGAAACGTGGCTGGCCTGGTTCACCACGCGGGAAACGGTCTGATAAGA
GACACCGGCATACTCTGCGACATCGTATAACGTTACTGGTTTCACATTCACCACCCTGAATTGACTCTCT
TCCGGGCGCTATCATGCCATACCGCGAAAGGTTTTGCGCCATTCGATGGTGTCCGGGATCTCGACGCTCT
CCCTTATGCGACTCCTGCATTAGGAAGCAGCCCAGTA
